>Addgene plasmid #112847 | pSYN-LL5BIP-GFP | addgene full sequence | sequence record 217928 | Addgene NGS Result
AGTGCAAGTGGGTTTTAGGACCAGGATGAGGCGGGGTGGGGGTGCCTACCTGACGACCGACCCCGACCCA
CTGGACAAGCACCCAACCCCCATTCCCCAAATTGCGCATCCCCTATCAGAGAGGGGGAGGGGAAACAGGA
TGCGGCGAGGCGCGTGCGCACTGCCAGCTTCAGCACCGCGGACAGTGCCTTCGCCCCCGCCTGGCGGCGC
GCGCCACCGCCGCCTCAGCACTGAAGGCGCGCTGACGTCACTCGCCGGTCCCCCGCAAACTCCCCTTCCC
GGCCACCTTGGTCGCGTCCGCGCCGCCGCCGGCCCAGCCGGACCGCACCACGCGAGGCGCGAGATAGGGG
GGCACGGGCGCGACCATCTGCGCTGCGGCGCCGGCGACTCAGCGCTGCCTCAGTCTGCGGTGGGCAGCGG
AGGAGTCGTGTCGTGCCTGAGAGCGCAGTCGAATTCAAGCTGCTCGAGCTCAAGCTTGGTACCGAGCTCG
GATCCACGGCCGGCCAACCATGGCTGAGAGAGTGCTGGTGCCCACCCAGATAGGCCGGGGGGACCGCTAC
TACACATACACGGAGTTGTTGGCTATCTCACGGCGTTTCAAGCAGAACCCCAATGAGCTCATGGTCACCT
GGATCCTGCGGGTGTATGACCAGGGAGGCCCTGCCCTGTCCCTGAATTCTGGGGAGCTGGGGCTGCTGGG
TGACCTCACCCATGATGCCATCTTTAACTACCGCTGCAAGGCCCTGCGGGGGGCTGGCTGCCAGACTCTC
CTGAGCTGGCTGCTGCAGGCCTGGCGTCAGCGTTGGGAATCCTCCCTGCATTTTGAGGCCACCGAGTTAC
CCTTCAGGCCCTGGACCACCATGGAGGAAGGCATCCAGTTGGTGCGTGAGCTGGGCATGATTGAGTGGAT
CTACCTTGACCCAGAAGGGCCCGTGGACCTGGCCCCAGAGGATGTGGCCTTCACTCAAGGCCTGCAGCGG
CGCCTGCTCACAGCAGCCCCCTCTGAGCTGCGGCTTTCACTGGTCAGCCTGCTGGTACGTGGCATGACAG
TGTTGGAGGCTGTGATGGAGATCCAGACTATTGCTGACGTGGGTCTGCTCTGGCGCCAGAGCCATCCAGG
CCGCACCAAGCTCATGTTGGGGCCCAACCCAACTCGTAAGGACCTCCTAGGCTGGCTGCTCAGCCACGGT
GTACCCCGGGAGCAAGTAGACAGACAGCCCACCAAGGTACTCCTAGAACTCTACATCAAAGAAGCCAAGC
GCAGTCGCGGCCACCCCAACTATGGGCTGAACGAGGAGCAGCCCCCACCACCCCCTTACTCCGACCAGGC
CTGTGGGGAAGAGCAACCGGTGCGTCATGACGGCGCGCCTATGGTGAGCAAGGGCGAGGAGCTGTTCACC
GGGGTGGTGCCCATCCTGGTCGAGCTGGACGGCGACGTAAACGGCCACAAGTTCAGCGTGTCCGGCGAGG
GCGAGGGCGATGCCACCTACGGCAAGCTGACCCTGAAGTTCATCTGCACCACCGGCAAGCTGCCCGTGCC
CTGGCCCACCCTCGTGACCACCCTGACCTACGGCGTGCAGTGCTTCAGCCGCTACCCCGACCACATGAAG
CAGCACGACTTCTTCAAGTCCGCCATGCCCGAAGGCTACGTCCAGGAGCGCACCATCTTCTTCAAGGACG
ACGGCAACTACAAGACCCGCGCCGAGGTGAAGTTCGAGGGCGACACCCTGGTGAACCGCATCGAGCTGAA
GGGCATCGACTTCAAGGAGGACGGCAACATCCTGGGGCACAAGCTGGAGTACAACTACAACAGCCACAAC
GTCTATATCATGGCCGACAAGCAGAAGAACGGCATCAAGGTGAACTTCAAGATCCGCCACAACATCGAGG
ACGGCAGCGTGCAGCTCGCCGACCACTACCAGCAGAACACCCCCATCGGCGACGGCCCCGTGCTGCTGCC
CGACAACCACTACCTGAGCACCCAGTCCGCCCTGAGCAAAGACCCCAACGAGAAGCGCGATCACATGGTC
CTGCTGGAGTTCGTGACCGCCGCCGGGATCACTCTCGGCATGGACGAGCTGTACAAGTAATCTAGGATCC
ACCGGATCTAGATAACTGATCATAATCAGCCATACCACATTTGTAGAGGTTTTACTTGCTTTAAAAAACC
TCCCACACCTCCCCCTGAACCTGAAACATAAAATGAATGCAATTGTTGTTGTTAACTTGTTTATTGCAGC
TTATAATGGTTACAAATAAAGCAATAGCATCACAAATTTCACAAATAAAGCATTTTTTTCACTGCATTCT
AGTTGTGGTTTGTCCAAACTCATCAATGTATCTTAACGCGTAAATTGTAAGCGTTAATATTTTGTTAAAA
TTCGCGTTAAATTTTTGTTAAATCAGCTCATTTTTTAACCAATAGGCCGAAATCGGCAAAATCCCTTATA
AATCAAAAGAATAGACCGAGATAGGGT
[37 nt withheld, positions 2478-2514]
AAAGAACGTGGACTCCAACGTCAAAGG
[49 nt withheld, positions 2542-2590]
T
[91 nt withheld, positions 2592-2682]
G
[124 nt withheld, positions 2684-2807]
CAGGTGGCACTTTTCGGGGAAATGTGCGCGGAACCCCTATTTGTTTATTTTTCTAAATACATTCAAATAT
GTATCCGCTCATGAGACAATAACCCTGATAAATGCTTCAATAATATTGAAAAAGGAAGAGTCCTGAGGCG
GAAAGAACCAGCTGTGGAATGTGTGTCAGTTAGGGTGTGGAAAGTCCCCAGGCTCCCCAGCAGGCAGAAG
TATGCAAAGCATGCATCTCAATTAGTCAGCAACCAGGTGTGGAAAGTCCCCAGGCTCCCCAGCAGGCAGA
AGTATGCAAAGCATGCATCTCAATTAGTCAGCAACCATAGTCCCGCCCCTAACTCCGCCCATCCCGCCCC
TAACTCCGCCCAGTTCCGCCCATTCTCCGCCCCATGGCTGACTAATTTTTTTTATTTATGCAGAGGCCGA
GGCCGCCTCGGCCTCTGAGCTATTCCAGAAGTAGTGAGGAGGCTTTTTTGGAGGCCTAGGCTTTTGCAAA
GATCGATCAAGAGACAGGATGAGGATCGTTTCGCATGATTGAACAAGATGGATTGCACGCAGGTTCTCCG
GCCGCTTGGGTGGAGAGGCTATTCGGCTATGACTGGGCACAACAGACAATCGGCTGCTCTGATGCCGCCG
TGTTCCGGCTGTCAGCGCAGGGGCGCCCGGTTCTTTTTGTCAAGACCGACCTGTCCGGTGCCCTGAATGA
ACTGCAAGACGAGGCAGCGCGGCTATCGTGGCTGGCCACGACGGGCGTTCCTTGCGCAGCTGTGCTCGAC
GTTGTCACTGAAGCGGGAAGGGACTGGCTGCTATTGGGCGAAGTGCCGGGGCAGGATCTCCTGTCATCTC
ACCTTGCTCCTGCCGAGAAAGTATCCATCATGGCTGATGCAATGCGGCGGCTGCATACGCTTGATCCGGC
TACCTGCCCATTCGACCACCAAGCGAAACATCGCATCGAGCGAGCACGTACTCGGATGGAAGCCGGTCTT
GTCGATCAGGATGATCTGGACGAAGAGCATCAGGGGCTCGCGCCAGCCGAACTGTTCGCCAGGCTCAAGG
CGAGCATGCCCGACGGCGAGGATCTCGTCGTGACCCATGGCGATGCCTGCTTGCCGAATATCATGGTGGA
AAATGGCCGCTTTTCTGGATTCATCGACTGTGGCCGGCTGGGTGTGGCGGACCGCTATCAGGACATAGCG
TTGGCTACCCGTGATATTGCTGAAGAGCTTGGCGGCGAATGGGCTGACCGCTTCCTCGTGCTTTACGGTA
TCGCCGCTCCCGATTCGCAGCGCATCGCCTTCTATCGCCTTCTTGACGAGTTCTTCTGAGCGGGACTCTG
GGGTTCGAAATGACCGACCAAGCGACGCCCAACCTGCCATCACGAGATTTCGATTCCACCGCCGCCTTCT
ATGAAAGGTTGGGCTTCGGAATCGTTTTCCGGGACGCCGGCTGGATGATCCTCCAGCGCGGGGATCTCAT
GCTGGAGTTCTTCGCCCACCCTAGGGGGAGGCTAACTGAAACACGGAAGGAGACAATACCGGAAGGAACC
CGCGCTATGACGGCAATAAAAAGACAGAATAAAACGCACGGTGTTGGGTCGTTTGTTCATAAACGCGGGG
TTCGGTCCCAGGGCTGGCACTCTGTCGATACCCCACCGAGACCCCATTGGGGCCAATACGCCCGCGTTTC
TTCCTTTTCCCCACCCCACCCCCCAAGTTCGGGTGAAGGCCCAGGGCTCGCAGCCAACGTCGGGGCGGCA
GGCCCTGCCATAGCCTCAGGTTACTCATATATACTTTAGATTGATTTAAAACTTCATTTTTAATTTAAAA
GGATCTAGGTGAAGATCCTTTTTGATAATCTCATGACCAAAATCCCTTAACGTGAGTTTTCGTTCCACTG
AGCGTCAGACCCCGTAGAAAAGATCAAAGGATCTTCTTGAGATCCTTTTTTTCTGCGCGTAATCTGCTGC
TTGCAAACAAAAAAACCACCGCTACCAGCGGTGGTTTGTTTGCCGGATCAAGAGCTACCAACTCTTTTTC
CGAAGGTAACTGGCTTCAGCAGAGCGCAGATACCAAATACTGTTCTTCTAGTGTAGCCGTAGTTAGGCCA
CCACTTCAAGAACTCTGTAGCACCGCCTACATACCTCGCTCTGCTAATCCTGTTACCAGTGGCTGCTGCC
AGTGGCGATAAGTCGTGTCTTACCGGGTTGGACTCAAGACGATAGTTACCGGATAAGGCGCAGCGGTCGG
GCTGAACGGGGGGTTCGTGCACACAGCCCAGCTTGGAGCGAACGACCTACACCGAACTGAGATACCTACA
GCGTGAGCTATGAGAAAGCGCCACGCTTCCCGAAGGGAGAAAGGCGGACAGGTATCCGGTAAGCGGCAGG
GTCGGAACAGGAGAGCGCACGAGGGAGCTTCCAGGGGGAAACGCCTGGTATCTTTATAGTCCTGTCGGGT
TTCGCCACCTCTGACTTGAGCGTCGATTTTTGTGATGCTCGTCAGGGGGGCGGAGCCTATGGAAAAACGC
CAGCAACGCGGCCTTTTTACGGTTCCTGGCCTTTTGCTGGCCTTTTGCTCACATGTCCTGCGTATG
Features (pLannotate 1.2.2; 12 found; start..end, strand, type, name):
      1..448     +  promoter       hSyn promoter: human synapsin I promoter; confers neuron-specific expression (Kügler et al., 2003)
   1371..2090    +  CDS            EGFP: the original enhanced GFP (Yang et al., 1996) mammalian codon-optimized
   2117..2201    +  CDS            large T antigen (fragment): large T antigen from SV40 (simian virus 40)
   2224..2345    +  polyA_signal   SV40 poly(A) signal: SV40 polyadenylation signal
   2379..2807    -  rep_origin     f1 ori (sequence partly withheld): f1 bacteriophage origin of replication; arrow indicates direction of (+) strand synthesis
   2834..2938    +  promoter       AmpR promoter: bla
   2940..3297    +  promoter       SV40 promoter: SV40 enhancer and early promoter
   3332..4126    +  CDS            NeoR/KanR: aminoglycoside phosphotransferase from Tn5; aph(3')-II (or nptII); confers resistance to neomycin, kanamycin, and G418 (Geneticin®)
   4147..4299    +  CDS            ble (fragment): BLE_KLEPN - Experimental evidence at protein level: Swiss-Prot protein existence level 1. Binding protein with a strong affinity to the bleomycin family of antibiotics. Binds to CL990; an antimitotic-antibiotic compound. From Klebsiella pneumoniae.
   4358..4405    +  polyA_signal   HSV TK poly(A) signal: herpes simplex virus thymidine kinase polyadenylation signal (Cole and Stacy, 1985)
   4496..4512    -  polyA_signal   bGH poly(A) signal (fragment): bovine growth hormone polyadenylation signal
   4734..5322    +  rep_origin     ori: high-copy-number ColE1/pMB1/pBR322/pUC origin of replication
