[The description below was written by a language model from this plasmid's Addgene catalogue record and pLannotate feature annotations shown in this document.]
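Description:
pSYN-LL5BIP-GFP is a mammalian expression plasmid built on the pSyn backbone for transient or stable overexpression of mouse LL5BIP, the product of the otherwise uncharacterised gene 2410002F23Rik, fused at its C terminus to GFP. In the sequenced record, a human synapsin I promoter sits at the start of the construct. This promoter normally restricts expression to neurons. It is followed by an unannotated stretch of roughly 900 nt that lies immediately upstream of the EGFP coding sequence and presumably holds the LL5BIP open reading frame, although the feature table does not annotate it and the cloning sites are recorded as unknown. The fusion transcript is terminated by an SV40 polyadenylation signal; the short large T antigen fragment annotated just before it is most likely part of that SV40 3′ region rather than a functional element.

The rest of the plasmid resembles a standard EGFP-N-type vector. A dual-promoter cassette, with the bacterial bla promoter followed by the SV40 enhancer/early promoter, drives the Tn5 NeoR/KanR gene, which ends in an HSV TK polyadenylation signal. This gives kanamycin selection in E. coli and G418 selection in mammalian cells, which is what allows stable lines to be derived. A high-copy ColE1/pUC origin supports propagation in bacteria, and an f1 origin is also present. The small ble and bGH poly(A) fragments are probably remnants or annotation artefacts.

The catalogue lists the backbone alone as 8280 bp, whereas the full sequence record is only 5,393 nt, so the stated backbone size does not match the sequenced plasmid. The construct is suited to visualising LL5BIP localisation and to studying its reported interaction with LL5β.
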