Addgene plasmid #112847: pSYN-LL5BIP-GFP
Purpose: transient/stable overexpression
Depositing lab: Tomasz Prószyński. Depositing organization: Nencki Institute. Publication: LL5β interacts with uncharacterised protein 2410002F23Rik (LL5BIP). Niewiadomski P, Prószyński TJ. Matters v. 2, n. 11 (Nov 17, 2016) 10.19185/matters.201610000003.
Backbone
  Vector backbone: pSyn
  Backbone size w/o insert (bp): 8280
  Vector type: Mammalian Expression
Growth in bacteria
  Bacterial resistance: Kanamycin, 50 μg/mL
  Growth temperature: 37°C
  Growth strain: DH5alpha
  Copy number: High Copy
Gene/Insert
  Gene/Insert name: LL5BIP
  Species: M. musculus (mouse)
  Entrez Gene: 2410002F23Rik (a.k.a. MGC27669, MGC69849)
  Tag / fusion protein: GFP (C terminal on insert)
  Cloning method: Restriction Enzyme; 5′ cloning site Unknown (unknown if destroyed); 3′ cloning site Unknown (unknown if destroyed)
Terms and licenses: Academic/Nonprofit Terms; Industry Terms: Not Available to Industry
How to cite: pSYN-LL5BIP-GFP was a gift from Tomasz Prószyński (Addgene plasmid # 112847 ; http://n2t.net/addgene:112847 ; RRID:Addgene_112847)
